>Addgene plasmid #80840 | M13KO7-ΔM13-ΔgeneIII-ΔgeneVI | depositor full sequence | sequence record 159383 | Full plasmid sequence
[11 nt withheld, positions 1-11]
T
[191 nt withheld, positions 13-203]
G
[80 nt withheld, positions 205-284]
CTCTAATCCTGACCTGTTGGAGTTTGCTTCCGGTCTGGTTCGCTTTGAA
[62 nt withheld, positions 334-395]
CCGCTTTGCTTCTGACTATAATAGTCAGGGTAAAGACCTG
[116 nt withheld, positions 436-551]
TATTACCCCCTCTGGCAAAACTTCTTTTGCAAAAGCCTCTCGCTATTTTGGTTTTTATCGTCGTCTGGTA
AACGAGGGTTATGATAGTGTTGCTCTTACT
[44 nt withheld, positions 652-695]
ATGTGGTATTCCTAAATCTCAACTGATGAATCTTTCT
[50 nt withheld, positions 733-782]
T
[57 nt withheld, positions 784-840]
C
[33 nt withheld, positions 842-874]
CCAATTTACTACT
[83 nt withheld, positions 888-970]
TCTTGTCAAGATTACTCTTGATGAAGGTCAGCCAGCCTATGCGCCTGGTCTGTACACCGTTCATCTGTCC
TCTTTCAAAGTTGGTCAGTTCGGTTCC
[249 nt withheld, positions 1068-1316]
CCCTCAAAGCCTCTGTAGCCGTTGCTACCCTCGTTCCG
[48 nt withheld, positions 1355-1402]
A
[244 nt withheld, positions 1404-1647]
GGATCCTAATC
[191 nt withheld, positions 1659-1849]
ATCTGATTTGCTTGCTATTGGGCGCGGTAATGATTCCTACGATGAAAATAAAAACGGCTTGCTTGTTCTC
GATGAGTGCGGTACTTGGTTTAATACCCGTTCTTGGAATGAT
[32 nt withheld, positions 1962-1993]
ACATGCTCGTAAATTAGGATGGGATATTATTTTTCTTGTTCAGGAC
[44 nt withheld, positions 2040-2083]
TGTTGTTTATTGTCGTCGTCTGGACAGAATTACTTTACCTTTTGTCGGTACTTTATATTCTCTTATTACT
GGCTCGAAAATGCCTCTGCCTAAATTACATGTTGGCGTTGTTAAATATGGC
[53 nt withheld, positions 2205-2257]
GTATAACGCATATGATACTAAACAGGCTTTTTCTAGTAATTATGATTCCGGTGTTTATTCTTATTTAACG
[107 nt withheld, positions 2328-2434]
T
[197 nt withheld, positions 2436-2632]
ACTCACATATATTGATTTATGTACTGTTTCC
[84 nt withheld, positions 2664-2747]
G
[35 nt withheld, positions 2749-2783]
TGTAACTTGGTATTCAAAGCAATCAGGCGAATCCGTTATTGTTTCTCCCGATGTAAAAGGTACTGTTACT
GTATATTCATCTGACGTTAAACCTGAAAATCTACGCAATTTCTTTATTTCTGTTTTACGTGCAAATAATT
TTGATATGGTAGGTTCTAACCCTTCCATTATTCAGAAGTATAATCCAAACAA
[35 nt withheld, positions 2976-3010]
A
[72 nt withheld, positions 3012-3083]
TTTTAAAATTAATAACGTTCGGGCAAAGGATTTAATACGAGTTGTCGAATTGTTTGTAAAGTCTAATACT
TCTAAATCCTCAAATGTATTATCTATTGACGGCTCTAATCTATTAGTTGTTAGTGCTCCTAAAGATATTT
TAGATAACCTTCCTCAATTCCTTTCA
[35 nt withheld, positions 3250-3284]
GGGTTTGATATTT
[32 nt withheld, positions 3298-3329]
ATTTGCTGCTGGCTCTCAGCGTGGCACTGTTGCAGGC
[41 nt withheld, positions 3367-3407]
TGGTGGTTCGTTCGGTATTTTTAAT
[68 nt withheld, positions 3433-3500]
A
[35 nt withheld, positions 3502-3536]
C
[38 nt withheld, positions 3538-3575]
G
[38 nt withheld, positions 3577-3614]
GATTGAGCGTCAAAATGTAGGTATTTCCATGAGCGTTTTTCCT
[38 nt withheld, positions 3658-3695]
C
[68 nt withheld, positions 3697-3764]
T
[200 nt withheld, positions 3766-3965]
CAAAAAACCCCGCTTCGGCGGGGTTTTTTCGCACGGATCGCTTCATGTGGCACCATAGTACGCGCCCTGT
AGCGCAAAAAACCCCGCTTCGGCGGGGTTTTTTCGCACGGATCGCTTCATGTGGCAGGAGAAAAAAGGCT
GCACCGGTGCGTCAGCAGAATATGTGATACAGGATATATTCCGCTTCCTCGCTCACTGACTCGCTACGCT
CGGTCGTTCGACTGCGGCGAGCGGAAATGGCTTACGAACGGGGCGGAGATTTCCTGGAAGATGCCAGGAA
GATACTTAACAGGGAAGTGAGAGGGCCGCGGCAAAGCCGTTTTTCCATAGGCTCCGCCCCCCTGACAAGC
ATCACGAAATCTGACGCTCAAATCAGTGGTGGCGAAACCCGACAGGACTATAAAGATACCAGGCGTTTCC
CCCTGGCGGCTCCCTCGTGCGCTCTCCTGTTCCTGCCTTTCGGTTTACCGGTGTCATTCCGCTGTTATGG
CCGCGTTTGTCTCATTCCACGCCTGACACTCAGTTCCGGGTAGGCAGTTCGCTCCAAGCTGGACTGTATG
CACGAACCCCCCGTTCAGTCCGACCGCTGCGCCTTATCCGGTAACTATCGTCTTGAGTCCAACCCGGAAA
GACATGCAAAAGCACCACTGGCAGCAGCCACTGGTAATTGATTTAGAGGAGTTAGTCTTGAAGTCATGCG
CCGGTTAAGGCTAAACTGAAAGGACAAGTTTTGGTGACTGCGCTCCTCCAAGCCAGTTACCTCGGTTCAA
AGAGTTGGTAGCTCAGAGAACCTTCGAAAAACCGCCCTGCAAGGCGGTTTTTTCGTTTTCAGAGCAAGAG
ATTACGCGCAGACCAAAACGATCTCAAGAAGATCATCTTATTAAGGGGTCTGACGCTCAGTGGAACGAAA
ACTCACGTTAAGGGATTTTGGTCATGAGATTATCAAAAAGGATCTTCACCTAGATCCTTTTAAATTAAAA
ATGAAGTTTTAAATCAATCTAAAGTATATATGAGTAAACTTGGTCTGACAGTTACCAATGCTTAATCAGT
GAGGCACCTATCTCAGCGATCTGTCTATTTCGTTCATCCATAGTTGCCTGACTCCCCGTCGTGTAGATAA
CTACGATACGGGAGGGCTTACCATCTGGCCCCAGTGCTGCAATGATACCGCGAGACCCACGCTCACCGGC
TCCAGATTTATCAGCAATAAACCAGCCAGCCGATTCGAGCTCGCCCCGGGGATCGACCAGTTGGTGATTT
TGAACTTTTGCTTTGCCACGGAACGGTCTGCGTTGTCGGGAAGATGCGTGATCTGATCCTTCAACTCAGC
AAAAGTTCGATTTATTCAACAAAGCCGCCGTCCCGTCAAGTCAGCGTAATGCTCTGCCAGTGTTACAACC
AATTAACCAATTCTGATTAGAAAAACTCATCGAGCATCAAATGAAACTGCAATTTATTCATATCAGGATT
ATCAATACCATATTTTTGAAAAAGCCGTTTCTGTAATGAAGGAGAAAACTCACCGAGGCAGTTCCATAGG
ATGGCAAGATCCTGGTATCGGTCTGCGATTCCGACTCGTCCAACATCAATACAACCTATTAATTTCCCCT
CGTCAAAAATAAGGTTATCAAGTGAGAAATCACCATGAGTGACGACTGAATCCGGTGAGAATGGCAAAAG
CTTATGCATTTCTTTCCAGACTTGTTCAACAGGCCAGCCATTACGCTCGTCATCAAAATCACTCGCATCA
ACCAAACCGTTATTCATTCGTGATTGCGCCTGAGCGAGACGAAATACGCGATCGCTGTTAAAAGGACAAT
TACAAACAGGAATCGAATGCAACCGGCGCAGGAACACTGCCAGCGCATCAACAATATTTTCACCTGAATC
AGGATATTCTTCTAATACCTGGAATGCTGTTTTCCCGGGGATCGCAGTGGTGAGTAACCATGCATCATCA
GGAGTACGGATAAAATGCTTGATGGTCGGAAGAGGCATAAATTCCGTCAGCCAGTTTAGTCTGACCATCT
CATCTGTAACATCATTGGCAACGCTACCTTTGCCATGTTTCAGAAACAACTCTGGCGCATCGGGCTTCCC
ATACAATCGATAGATTGTCGCACCTGATTGCCCGACATTATCGCGAGCCCATTTATACCCATATAAATCA
GCATCCATGTTGGAATTTAATCGCGGCCTCGAGCAAGACGTTTCCCGTTGAATATGGCTCATAACACCCC
TTGTATTACTGTTTATGTAAGCAGACAGTTTTATTGTTCATGATGATATATTTTTATCTTGTGCAATGTA
ACATCAGAGATTTTGAGACACAACGTGGCTTTCCCCCCCCCCCCCTGCAGGTCTCGGGCTATTCTTTTGA
TTTATAAGGGATTTTGCCGATTTCGGCCTATTGGTTAAAAAATGAGCTGATTTAACAAAAATTTAACGCG
AATTTTAACAAAAT
[37 nt withheld, positions 6430-6466]
TTCCTGTTTTTGGGGATTTTCTGATTATCAACCGGGGTACATG
[58 nt withheld, positions 6510-6567]
CTCAGGC
[89 nt withheld, positions 6575-6663]
T
[32 nt withheld, positions 6665-6696]
TTTTGAATCTTTACCTACACATTACTCA
[44 nt withheld, positions 6725-6768]
TTGCGTTGAAATAAAGGCTTCTCCC
[83 nt withheld, positions 6794-6876]
TTCTT
[29 nt withheld, positions 6882-6910]
Features (pLannotate 1.2.2; 15 found; start..end, strand, type, name):
    496..831     +  CDS            M13 gene X (sequence partly withheld): pX; X; replication
    843..1106    +  CDS            M13 gene V (sequence partly withheld): pV; V; replication
   1108..1209    +  CDS            M13 gene VII (sequence withheld): pVII; VII; minor coat protein
   1206..1301    +  CDS            IX (sequence withheld): G9P_BPM13 - Experimental evidence at protein level: Swiss-Prot protein existence level 1. May initiate with G7P the virion concomitant assembly-budding process, by interacting with the packaging signal of the viral genome. The assembly-budding takes place at the host inner membrane. In turn, G7P and G9P are present at the end of the filamentous virion that emerges first from the bacterial host. From Enterobacteria phage M13 (Bacteriophage M13).
   1301..1522    +  CDS            M13 gene VIII (sequence partly withheld): pVIII; VIII; major coat protein
   1526..1574    +  terminator     fd terminator (sequence withheld): central terminator from bacteriophage fd (Otsuka and Kunisawa, 1982)
   1579..1647    +  CDS            M13 gene III (fragment) (sequence withheld): pIII; III; minor coat protein
   1659..2705    +  CDS            M13 gene I (sequence partly withheld): pI; I; phage assembly
   2683..3963    +  CDS            M13 gene IV (sequence partly withheld): pIV; IV; phage assembly
   4144..4199    -  rep_origin     RSF ori (fragment): Plasmids containing the RSF 1030 origin of replication can be propagated in E. coli cells that contain additional plasmids with compatible origins.
   4287..4832    -  rep_origin     p15A ori: Plasmids containing the medium-copy-number p15A origin of replication can be propagated in E. coli cells that contain a second plasmid with the ColE1 origin.
   4998..5187    -  CDS            bla(M) (fragment): β-lactamase lacking the signal sequence; bla(M); allows cytosolic expression of β-lactamase
   5382..6197    -  CDS            KanR: aminoglycoside phosphotransferase; aph(3')-Ia; confers resistance to kanamycin in bacteria or G418 (Geneticin®) in eukaryotes
   6327..6504    +  rep_origin     M13 ori (fragment) (sequence partly withheld): M13 bacteriophage origin of replication; arrow indicates direction of (+) strand synthesis
   6510..6910    +  CDS            M13 gene II (fragment) (sequence partly withheld): pII; II; replication
