[The description below was written by a language model from this plasmid's Addgene catalogue record and pLannotate feature annotations shown in this document.]
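Description:
M13KO7-ΔM13-ΔgeneIII-ΔgeneVI is a modified helper phage genome derived from M13KO7 and maintained in E. coli as a low-copy plasmid. Propagation relies on the p15A origin carried by M13KO7, which is compatible with ColE1-type plasmids, and selection is by kanamycin through the aph(3')-Ia (KanR) gene. The catalogue lists the construct as about 6.8 kb, while the annotated sequence record is slightly longer at 6,910 nt. The annotation also picks up short remnants of an RSF origin and a β-lactamase coding sequence. These appear to be non-functional fragments, since kanamycin is the only resistance recorded.

The payload is the set of M13 genes needed for phage DNA replication and particle assembly. These are genes II and X (replication), V (single-stranded DNA binding), VII and IX (minor coat proteins at the emerging tip), VIII (major coat protein), and I, XI and IV (assembly and export machinery). The fd central terminator lies downstream of gene VIII. Gene II is annotated as a fragment at the end of the record, probably because it spans the numbering origin of the circular sequence.

Three deliberate deletions define the construct. The M13 packaging signal has been removed, leaving only a fragment of the M13 origin. Genes III and VI, which encode the minor coat proteins required for particle release and infectivity, have also been deleted, with only a short gene III remnant left. The helper therefore should not be efficiently packaged itself, and infectious particles can form only if pIII and pVI are supplied from another source. This lets phage production be made conditional on separately encoded functions. The associated publication concerns engineering orthogonal dual transcription factors for multi-input synthetic promoters, but the record does not spell out how the helper was used in that work.
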