Addgene plasmid #80840: M13KO7-ΔM13-ΔgeneIII-ΔgeneVI
Purpose: Modified helper phage
Depositing lab: Mark Isalan. Depositing organization: Imperial College London. Publication: Engineering orthogonal dual transcription factors for multi-input synthetic promoters. Brodel AK, Jaramillo A, Isalan M. Nat Commun. 2016 Dec 16;7:13858. doi: 10.1038/ncomms13858. PubMed 27982027.
Backbone
  Vector backbone: M13KO7
  Total vector size (bp): 6836
  Modifications to backbone: Deletion of M13 packaging signal Deletion of M13 geneIII and gene VI
  Vector type: Bacterial Expression
Growth in bacteria
  Bacterial resistance: Kanamycin, 50 μg/mL
  Growth temperature: 37°C
  Growth strain: DH5alpha ; TOP 10
  Copy number: Low Copy
Gene/Insert 1
  Gene/Insert name: M13 gene II
  Species: M13 bacteriophage
  Insert size (bp): 1235
Gene/Insert 2
  Gene/Insert name: M13 gene X
  Species: M13 bacteriophage
  Insert size (bp): 336
Gene/Insert 3
  Gene/Insert name: M13 gene V
  Species: M13 bacteriophage
  Insert size (bp): 264
Gene/Insert 4
  Gene/Insert name: M13 gene VII
  Species: M13 bacteriophage
  Insert size (bp): 102
Gene/Insert 5
  Gene/Insert name: M13 gene IX
  Species: M13 bacteriophage
  Insert size (bp): 99
Gene/Insert 6
  Gene/Insert name: M13 gene VIII
  Species: M13 bacteriophage
  Insert size (bp): 222
Gene/Insert 7
  Gene/Insert name: M13 gene I
  Species: M13 bacteriophage
  Insert size (bp): 1047
Gene/Insert 8
  Gene/Insert name: M13 gene XI
  Species: M13 bacteriophage
  Insert size (bp): 327
Gene/Insert 9
  Gene/Insert name: M13 gene IV
  Species: M13 bacteriophage
  Insert size (bp): 1281
Terms and licenses: Academic/Nonprofit Terms; Industry Terms: Not Available to Industry
How to cite: M13KO7-ΔM13-ΔgeneIII-ΔgeneVI was a gift from Mark Isalan (Addgene plasmid # 80840 ; http://n2t.net/addgene:80840 ; RRID:Addgene_80840)
