>Addgene plasmid #80840 | M13KO7-ΔM13-ΔgeneIII-ΔgeneVI | addgene partial sequence | sequence record 162068 | p15A-R 5'-TTTGAGCGTCAGATTTCGTG-3'
CGTAAGCCATTTCCGCTCGCCGCAGTCGAACGACCGAGCGTAGCGAGTCAGTGAGCGAGGAAGCGGAATA
TATCCTGTATCACATATTCTGCTGACGCACCGGTGCAGCCTTTTTTCTCCTGCCACATGAAGCGATCCGT
GCGAAAAAACCCCGCCGAAGCGGGGTTTTTTGCGCTACAGGGCGCGTACTATGGTGCCACATGAAGCGAT
CCGTGCGAAAAAACCCCGCCGAAGCGGGGTTTTTTG
[200 nt withheld, positions 247-446]
A
[68 nt withheld, positions 448-515]
G
[38 nt withheld, positions 517-554]
AGGAAAAACGCTCATGGAAATACCTACATTTTGACGCTCAATC
[38 nt withheld, positions 598-635]
C
[38 nt withheld, positions 637-674]
G
[35 nt withheld, positions 676-710]
T
[68 nt withheld, positions 712-779]
ATTAAAAATACCGAACGAACCACCA
[41 nt withheld, positions 805-845]
GCCTGCAACAGTGCCACGCTGA
