>Addgene plasmid #80840 | M13KO7-ΔM13-ΔgeneIII-ΔgeneVI | addgene partial sequence | sequence record 163525 | pENTR1A-3 5'-GTAACATCAGAGATTTTGAGACAC-3'
GCAGGTCTCGGGCTATTCTTTTGATTTATAAGGGATTTTGCCGATTTCGGCCTATTGGTTAAAAAATGAG
CTGATTTAACAAAAATTTAACGCGAATTTTAACAAAAT
[37 nt withheld, positions 109-145]
TTCCTGTTTTTGGGGATTTTCTGATTATCAACCGGGGTACATG
[58 nt withheld, positions 189-246]
CTCAGGC
[89 nt withheld, positions 254-342]
T
[32 nt withheld, positions 344-375]
TTTTGAATCTTTACCTACACATTACTCA
[44 nt withheld, positions 404-447]
TTGCGTTGAAATAAAGGCTTCTCCC
[83 nt withheld, positions 473-555]
TTCTT
[40 nt withheld, positions 561-600]
T
[191 nt withheld, positions 602-792]
G
[80 nt withheld, positions 794-873]
CTCTAATCCTGACCTGTTGGAGTTTGCTTCCGGTCTGGTTCGCTTTGAA
[62 nt withheld, positions 923-984]
CCGCTTTGCTTCTGACTATAATAGTCAGGGTAAAGACCTGATTTTTGATTTATGGTCAT
